>Addgene plasmid #175285 | pJH2972 | addgene full sequence | sequence record 346666 | Addgene NGS Result
GATACCGCTCGCCGCAGCCGAACGACCGAGCGCAGCGAGTCAGTGAGCGAGGAAGCGGAAGAGCGCCCAA
TACGCAAACCGCCTCTCCCCGCGCGTTGGCCGATTCATTAATGCAGCTGGCACGACAGGTTTCCCGACTG
GAAAGCGGGCAGTGAGCGCAACGCAATTAATGTGAGTTAGCTCACTCATTAGGCACCCCAGGCTTTACAC
TTTATGCTTCCGGCTCGTATGTTGTGTGGAATTGTGAGCGGATAACAATTTCACACAGGAAACAGCTATG
ACATGATTACGAATTCGAATGGCCATGGGACGTCGACGCGGCCGCCGGCTATAATAAGTTCTTGAATAAA
ATAATTTTCCCGACAAAACATGAGTATTTCTTTCGAAAATAAAAGTGCAGGCTAATTAGAGATTATTCTG
TAATTAACTGCATAATTTGTCACGTGCCATAGTTTTACATTCCACTACGTCATAGTTCTTAAAATACTAA
TCTCCTGAAAATAGAAGTAGGTGAAGAAAGTTTAATTATCAGTTCTAAAATGACAATTGATCTTTGGAAT
ATGTTCTGAAACTACCGATCATTGAACAGATGCTATTTGAATGATATAGAATTGTATATTTGCAATTTCT
GAAACGCGTTCTTAAAGGCACACAGATTAATTCAAAAGGGTCTGGCCGCAAAAAGGTTTATGGTGGCCGA
TTTTGAGTTTTGTGTGTGATTGCTTTTTCACAATCAGTGTTTTCAGGATTATGTGATGAACTAGATCTTC
AAGTTTCGTTACATTTCATATGTTTTCGGAACTCACGAAGTACATATTGGGTATTGTGCTCAAAAAATTC
AGCAATCAGCTTCGCTCCGCTGACTTTAGAACCCAAAAAAATAGTATGGCCAAACTGACTGTGTTACGAT
CATTTCAATTTTTCAATACATATTTAAGATTTCTAAGAGTAAGAAGGTCAAAAACTGTTCTGGAATACAT
ATATATTTTTCAGGTTACAATTAGTCAAAAAGTGCACTGAAATATACGTTTTAATTTCACGAATAACCCA
ATTAGTTCAATGTATTTTTGGTCAACCAACGTTAAAGTTTGGCTTCCAACCAATTATCATTTCTGATCAA
CCACAATGTTTTTTCTTTATCTGCAAGTTAATTTTTTATTTTTATCCAGATGTTTGGCATATTTTTCAAT
TCTTCACTAGCGCCCACTTCTTGCACTTCCGGCGCCCTGAATCTAATGCATCTGTTGCAAGAATTGAAAG
ACCAATCAACACATTGTTTTCTTCACGAGATACTGAAGAAAATGAATAAAAACAGAGAAAAAGAGCCATG
TGATTAGTGACAACTGTTGCTAACAGATACCATAGCTTGGACTTGGTACGTGATGGCAACGTATGGGTCA
ACAAAAATGATTGCAGAGGGGGTGCAAAACAGTCAAGTCGAGAAAATATGAAAAACAGAAAACAAAGAAC
AGAAAAATGGGTTTGAGAGTCAGTATAATTTATAAAAGAAAAATTGTACATAGAAATTAACCATTTTTGT
AGAAGAAGTTATTTTTCAAGCATCGTTAAAAATTATTCAAAGCACCTTATTTCATATTTAATTTTAAACA
TGGTTAAATGAACAACACGGTGCGCAATCAGGAAAACTTGAAATCTGAAACTGTTGTTGTGATCTTCTTC
GCAACTGTTCAGATAGCACTAGTGTAATGTTAAGAGTGCGCGAATATAATGGAATATAATGGATCACACC
TCCTGCCATCAGGTAAACGTCTCTGTTATCACATATTTCCAACTATTAAATTTTTACCTTTTACAGTTTT
ACATTTTTTTGAAAAAAGTAACTTTTTGTCTTCAAAATCCCTGACGAAAATATCAAATATTTTAATCGAG
ACTGCAGAGGAACCGATTGATGATTTGGAAAATCCAGCTTTACCTGTGTAAGAACTGAAAAGTTTCATAA
CCCTAGGGTATTCCCAGTTACATTCCCCACTGGCTAACAATAGCACCCAGTTTTTCATCACCTTTCTTCA
AATTTCTCGGCGATTTGTTAAAAACAAAATTTGTGTCCCTTCTCTGATATCTCTATGTCTCTAAACACAA
GTTCATCGGAAAACGAAGGAGGGTAGGTGTTGGTTGGGCTCCCGAAGTGAAAATAGAAGAGCAAGAATAG
AATATTAGAGAGAGAGTGCAGAGAGGGCGGGATAGCTCCCGGGATTCCGTTTTCTTCTTCTTTATCTTCA
ACGATGATGTGTGTGCGTGTTGTATAGATTCTGTTGCTCCCCCACAACTCGCTCCGAAGGCTCAATACAA
TTCAATTGATATTGGAGGAGAGCCTACCGGAGTGGGAGGATAAGAAGAAACATAAGAAGAAGAAGAAGAA
GAAGCATGCTTCTGGTTTTTGATGCTATGAAAACGGCACAAAAAGATGATTGAGGTCCCTTTTCAATACC
TTCTCTCATCTTTCAAATCCCATTGAAACCTAAAACTTCTCACCACGCTTTACCATTGTTCTCCAAAAAC
TTATAGCAATGTCTATAACTTTTTTATCTCTGAAAAGCAGTGTTCCATTTTTCTTTTTCCTATTTTATTT
CAATTGTTTCTCACATTTCGTTTGGATTCTTTGCTTGTCAACCAGCTTCTTCTTCCACTTTTACCGTCTA
ATTTTCAGGGCAGGGAGCCATCAAACCCACGACCACTAGATCCATCTAGGGATCCCCGGGTACCGAGCTC
GAATTCAAGTACCGGTAGAAAAAATGAGTAAAGGAGAAGAACTTTTCACTGGAGTTGTCCCAATTCTTGT
TGAATTAGATGGTGATGTTAATGGGCACAAATTTTCTGTCAGTGGAGAGGGTGAAGGTGATGCAACATAC
GGAAAACTTACCCTTAAATTTATTTGCACTACTGGAAAACTACCTGTTCCATGGGTAAGTTTAAACATAT
ATATACTAACTAACCCTGATTATTTAAATTTTCAGCCAACACTTGTCACTACTTTCTGTTATGGTGTTCA
ATGCTTCTCGAGATACCCAGATCATATGAAACGGCATGACTTTTTCAAGAGTGCCATGCCCGAAGGTTAT
GTACAGGAAAGAACTATATTTTTCAAAGATGACGGGAACTACAAGACACGTAAGTTTAAACAGTTCGGTA
CTAACTAACCATACATATTTAAATTTTCAGGTGCTGAAGTCAAGTTTGAAGGTGATACCCTTGTTAATAG
AATCGAGTTAAAAGGTATTGATTTTAAAGAAGATGGAAACATTCTTGGACACAAATTGGAATACAACTAT
AACTCACACAATGTATACATCATGGCAGACAAACAAAAGAATGGAATCAAAGTTGTAAGTTTAAACATGA
TTTTACTAACTAACTAATCTGATTTAAATTTTCAGAACTTCAAAATTAGACACAACATTGAAGATGGAAG
CGTTCAACTAGCAGACCATTATCAACAAAATACTCCAATTGGCGATGGCCCTGTCCTTTTACCAGACAAC
CATTACCTGTCCACACAATCTGCCCTTTCGAAAGATCCCAACGAAAAGAGAGACCACATGGTCCTTCTTG
AGTTTGTAACAGCTGCTGGGATTACACATGGCATGGACGAACTATACAAAAGCCCACAAGCTTACATGTC
CTGGGCCCATCGATTCGGACGTCCCGAGGGCTTAAGCGGACGCGTCGAGGGGATCCCTATGATGGAGATG
CTGGTAGATCAGGGAACTGATGCATCGTCATCCGCCTCCACGTCCACCTCATCTGTTTCGAGATTCGGAG
CGGACACGTTCATGAATACACCGGATGATGTGATGATGAATGATGATATGGAACCGATTCCTCGTGATCG
GTGCAATACGTGGCCAATGCGTAGGCCGCAACTCGAACCACCACTCAACTCGAGTCCCATTATTCATGAA
CAAATTCCTGAAGAAGATGCTGACCTATACGGGAGCAATGAGCAATGTGGACAGCTCGGCGGAGCATCTT
CAAACGGGTCGACAGCAATGCTTCATACTCCAGATGGAAGCAATTCTCATCAGACATCGTTTCCTTCGGA
AATGTCCGAATCGCCAGACGATACCGTATCGGGAAAAAAGACAACGACCAGACGGAACGCTTGGGGAAAT
ATGTCATATGCTGAACTTATCACTACAGCCATTATGGCTAGTCCAGAGAAACGGTTAACTCTTGCACAAG
TTTACGAATGGATGGTCCAGAATGTTCCATACTTCAGGGATAAGGGAGATTCGAACAGTTCAGCTGGATG
GAAGAACTCGATCCGTCACAATCTGTCTCTTCATTCTCGTTTCATGCGAATTCAGAATGAAGGAGCCGGA
AAGAGCTCGTGGTGGGTTATTAATCCAGATGCAAAGCCAGGAAGGAATCCACGGCGTACACGTGAACGAT
CCAATACTATTGAGACGACTACAAAGGCTCAACTCGAAAAATCTCGCCGCGGAGCCAAGAAGAGGATAAA
GGAGAGAGCATTGATGGGCTCCCTTCACTCGACACTTAATGGAAATTCGATTGCCGGATCGATTCAAACG
ATTTCTCACGATTTGTATGATGATGATTCAATGCAAGGAGCATTTGATAACGTTCCATCGTCTTTCCGGT
TAGTAATTTAGTTTTATTTTTATTTTTTGAATTTTCCAAATTTCCAAATTTTTTCAGTCCCCGAACTCAA
TCGAACCTCTCGATTCCTGGATCGTCGTCTCGTGTTTCTCCAGCTATTGGAAGTGATATCTATGATGATC
TAGAATTCCCATCATCGGTTGGCGAATCGGTTCCAGCAATTCCAAGTGATATTGTTGATAGAACTGATCA
AATGCGTATCGATGCAACTACTCATATTGGTGGAGTTCAGATTAAGCAGGAGTCGAAGCCGATTAAGGTG
AGAAATGAGAATTTGCAATTTTCAGGAAAATTTGAAAATTTTCTTGTGGTTAGTACAAGTGAGCTCCTTT
TTAGACAATTAAAAAATTTGAATTTTACTTAAATTCAATATTTTTAATTCTGAATTTAGTTTCAAGGTCC
CCTAAAATATTAGTAACATGCAAATCATTTTATATTTTCTCACACCGAAAATTAGAATTTTCTTTTTTTT
TAAGTGAAAAAACTGAGTAATATATAGAATTTTCAGACGGAACCAATTGCTCCACCACCATCATACCACG
AGTTGAACAGTGTCCGTGGATCGTGTGCTCAGAATCCACTTCTTCGAAATCCAATTGTGCCAAGCACTAA
CTTCAAGCCGTTAGTTTTTTTTTGAACAGAAGTTAATTAATCTATCGTAATTTCACAAGATTTTGGGTCC
CGGCGCTCAAAAATGTTTTTTTTAAATTTTTATGTTAAAAATAGTTTTAAATCAGTTTTGAAAGTGTAAA
TTTTGGCTTAAAATTATTTTAAACAGAAAATTGGAAATAAAACGAAGAAATAAACTTTTTTGCGCGCCGA
GACCCATCTGAATAAATGCGTGCGCCTTTAAGAAACCTGTGAAATTACTATATATACAAAATTCTGAGAA
TGCGTATTACGCAACAAATTTGACGCGCAAAATATCTCGTAGCGAAAACTACAGTAATCCTTAAAATGAG
TACTGTAGCGCTTGCGTCGATTTACGGGCTCGATTTTCGTGAATTAATTTATTTTCGAAAAGTGACAGCG
ATATTACATTTAACTTTGTTCTTTCTAATCATTTTCTCATTTTTGTGAATTTTTAAAAATAATTTTTCGA
TTAATAAAGGATTGCCGTAAATCGACACATGGTGCTACAGTAGGCATTTAAAGGATTACTGTAGTTTTCG
CTACGAGATATTTCGCGCGTCAAATATGTTGCGTAATACGCATTCTCAGAATTTTATGATCCCATAATAT
ATATTTCTTCTTTAATTCAATATATAATAATTATCCAAAATTTGTTCAGAATGCCACTACCGGGTGCCTA
TGGAAACTATCAAAATGGTGGAATAACTCCAATCAATTGGCTATCAACATCCAGCTCATCTCCACTGCCT
GGAATTCAATCGTGTGGAATTGTAGCTGCACAGCATACTGTCGCTTCTTCATCGGCTCTTCCAATTGATT
TGGAAAATCTGACACTTCCCGATCAGCCACTGATGGATACTATGGATGTTGATGCATTGATCAGACATGA
GCTGAGTCAAGCTGGAGGGCAGCAGCATATTCATTTTGATTTGTAACTGCAGGAATTCGATATGCAGAAG
CTGATCTCAGAGGAGGACCTGCTTCAGAAGCTTATCTCAGAGGAGGACCTTCGACCTCGAGGGGGGGCCC
GGTACCATGGTATTGATATCTGAGCTCCGCATCGGCCGCTGTCATCAGATCGCCATCTCGCGCCCGTGCC
TCTGACTTCTAAGTCCAATTACTCTTCAACATCCCTACATGCTCTTTCTCCCTGTGCTCCCACCCCCTAT
TTTTGTTATTATCAAAAAACTTCTCTTAATTTCTTTGTTTTTTAGCTTCTTTTAAGTCACCTCTAACAAT
GAAATTGTGTAGATTCAAAAATAGAATTAATTCGTAATAAAAAGTCGAAAAAAATTGTGCTCCCTCCCCC
CATTAATAATAATTCTATCCCAAAATCTACACAATGTTCTGTGTACACTTCTTATGTTTTTTACTTCTGA
TAAATTTTTTTGAAACATCATAGAAAAAACCGCACACAAAATACCTTATCATATGTTACGTTTCAGTTTA
TGACCGCAATTTTTATTTCTTCGCACGTCTGGGCCTCTCATGACGTCAAATCATGCTCATCGTGAAAAAG
TTTTGGAGTATTTTTGGAATTTTTCAATCAAGTGAAAGTTTATGAAATTAATTTTCCTGCTTTTGCTTTT
TGGGGTTTCCCCTATTGTTTGTCAAGATTTCGAGGACGGCGTTTTTCTTGCTAAAATCACAAGTATTGAT
GAGCACGATGCAAGAAAGATCGGAAGAAGGTTTGGGTTTGAGGCTCAGTGGAAGGTGAGTAGAAGTTGAT
AATTTGAAAGTGGAGTAGTGTCTATGGGGTTTTTGCCTTAAATGACAGAATACATTCCCAATATACCAAA
CATAACTGTTTCTACTAGTGGCCACGTGGGCCGTGCACCTTAAGCTTGGCACTGGCCGTCGTTTTACAAC
GTCGTGACTGGGAAAACCCTGGCGTTACCCAACTTAATCGCCTTGCAGCACATCCCCCTTTCGCCAGCTG
GCGTAATAGCGAAGAGGCCCGCACCGATCGCCCTTCCCAACAGTTGCGCAGCCTGAATGGCGAATGGCGC
CTGATGCGGTATTTTCTCCTTACGCATCTGTGCGGTATTTCACACCGCATA
[142 nt withheld, positions 7332-7473]
C
[141 nt withheld, positions 7475-7615]
CCTTTGACGTTGGAGTCCACGTTCTTT
[37 nt withheld, positions 7643-7679]
ACCCTATCTCGGGCTATTCTTTTGATTTATAAGGGATTTTGCCGATTTCGGCCTATTGGTTAAAAAATGA
GCTGATTTAACAAAAATTTAACGCGAATTTTAACAAAATATTAACGTTTACAATTTTATGGTGCACTCTC
AGTACAATCTGCTCTGATGCCGCATAGTTAAGCCAGCCCCGACACCCGCCAACACCCGCTGACGCGCCCT
GACGGGCTTGTCTGCTCCCGGCATCCGCTTACAGACAAGCTGTGACCGTCTCCGGGAGCTGCATGTGTCA
GAGGTTTTCACCGTCATCACCGAAACGCGCGAGACGAAAGGGCCTCGTGATACGCCTATTTTTATAGGTT
AATGTCATGATAATAATGGTTTCTTAGACGTCAGGTGGCACTTTTCGGGGAAATGTGCGCGGAACCCCTA
TTTGTTTATTTTTCTAAATACATTCAAATATGTATCCGCTCATGAGACAATAACCCTGATAAATGCTTCA
ATAATATTGAAAAAGGAAGAGTATGAGTATTCAACATTTCCGTGTCGCCCTTATTCCCTTTTTTGCGGCA
TTTTGCCTTCCTGTTTTTGCTCACCCAGAAACGCTGGTGAAAGTAAAAGATGCTGAAGATCAGTTGGGTG
CACGAGTGGGTTACATCGAACTGGATCTCAACAGCGGTAAGATCCTTGAGAGTTTTCGCCCCGAAGAACG
TTTTCCAATGATGAGCACTTTTAAAGTTCTGCTATGTGGCGCGGTATTATCCCGTATTGACGCCGGGCAA
GAGCAACTCGGTCGCCGCATACACTATTCTCAGAATGACTTGGTTGAGTACTCACCAGTCACAGAAAAGC
ATCTTACGGATGGCATGACAGTAAGAGAATTATGCAGTGCTGCCATAACCATGAGTGATAACACTGCGGC
CAACTTACTTCTGACAACGATCGGAGGACCGAAGGAGCTAACCGCTTTTTTGCACAACATGGGGGATCAT
GTAACTCGCCTTGATCGTTGGGAACCGGAGCTGAATGAAGCCATACCAAACGACGAGCGTGACACCACGA
TGCCTGTAGCAATGGCAACAACGTTGCGCAAACTATTAACTGGCGAACTACTTACTCTAGCTTCCCGGCA
ACAATTAATAGACTGGATGGAGGCGGATAAAGTTGCAGGACCACTTCTGCGCTCGGCCCTTCCGGCTGGC
TGGTTTATTGCTGATAAATCTGGAGCCGGTGAGCGTGGGTCTCGCGGTATCATTGCAGCACTGGGGCCAG
ATGGTAAGCCCTCCCGTATCGTAGTTATCTACACGACGGGGAGTCAGGCAACTATGGATGAACGAAATAG
ACAGATCGCTGAGATAGGTGCCTCACTGATTAAGCATTGGTAACTGTCAGACCAAGTTTACTCATATATA
CTTTAGATTGATTTAAAACTTCATTTTTAATTTAAAAGGATCTAGGTGAAGATCCTTTTTGATAATCTCA
TGACCAAAATCCCTTAACGTGAGTTTTCGTTCCACTGAGCGTCAGACCCCGTAGAAAAGATCAAAGGATC
TTCTTGAGATCCTTTTTTTCTGCGCGTAATCTGCTGCTTGCAAACAAAAAAACCACCGCTACCAGCGGTG
GTTTGTTTGCCGGATCAAGAGCTACCAACTCTTTTTCCGAAGGTAACTGGCTTCAGCAGAGCGCAGATAC
CAAATACTGTTCTTCTAGTGTAGCCGTAGTTAGGCCACCACTTCAAGAACTCTGTAGCACCGCCTACATA
CCTCGCTCTGCTAATCCTGTTACCAGTGGCTGCTGCCAGTGGCGATAAGTCGTGTCTTACCGGGTTGGAC
TCAAGACGATAGTTACCGGATAAGGCGCAGCGGTCGGGCTGAACGGGGGGTTCGTGCACACAGCCCAGCT
TGGAGCGAACGACCTACACCGAACTGAGATACCTACAGCGTGAGCTATGAGAAAGCGCCACGCTTCCCGA
AGGGAGAAAGGCGGACAGGTATCCGGTAAGCGGCAGGGTCGGAACAGGAGAGCGCACGAGGGAGCTTCCA
GGGGGAAACGCCTGGTATCTTTATAGTCCTGTCGGGTTTCGCCACCTCTGACTTGAGCGTCGATTTTTGT
GATGCTCGTCAGGGGGGCGGAGCCTATGGAAAAACGCCAGCAACGCGGCCTTTTTACGGTTCCTGGCCTT
TTGCTGGCCTTTTGCTCACATGTTCTTTCCTGCGTTATCCCCTGATTCTGTGGATAACCGTATTACCGCC
TTTGAGTGAGCT
Features (pLannotate 1.2.2; 19 found; start..end, strand, type, name):
      4..61      +  rep_origin     RSF ori (fragment): Plasmids containing the RSF 1030 origin of replication can be propagated in E. coli cells that contain additional plasmids with compatible origins.
     63..155     +  CDS            lacI (fragment): lac repressor; lacI; The lac repressor binds to the lac operator to inhibit transcription in E. coli. This inhibition can be relieved by adding lactose or isopropyl-β-D-thiogalactopyranoside (IPTG).
    168..189     +  protein_bind   CAP binding site: CAP binding activates transcription in the presence of cAMP. E. coli catabolite activator protein
    204..234     +  promoter       lac promoter: promoter for the E. coli lac operon
    242..258     +  protein_bind   lac operator: The lac repressor binds to the lac operator to inhibit transcription in E. coli. This inhibition can be relieved by adding lactose or isopropyl-β-D-thiogalactopyranoside (IPTG). lac repressor encoded by lacI
   2710..2736    -  misc_feature   MCS (fragment): pUC18/19 multiple cloning site
   2757..3617    +  CDS            sg25: sg25 is a basic (constitutively fluorescent) green fluorescent protein published in 1997, derived from Aequorea victoria.
   4095..4475    +  CDS            Foxo1 (fragment): FOXO1_MOUSE - Also known as Fkhr, Foxo1a. Experimental evidence at protein level: Swiss-Prot protein existence level 1. Transcription factor that is the main target of insulin signaling and regulates metabolic homeostasis in response to oxidative stress (PubMed:12754525, PubMed:15184386, PubMed:15220471, PubMed:16917544, PubMed:17090532, PubMed:17627282, PubMed:17681146, PubMed:20519497, PubMed:20668652, PubMed:21196578, PubMed:21335550, PubMed:21471200, PubMed:22298775, PubMed:22417654, PubMed:22510882). Binds to the insulin response element (IRE) with consensus sequence 5'- TT[G/A]TTTTG-3' a
   6207..6223    +  misc_feature   MCS (fragment): pBluescript multiple cloning site
   6281..6306    +  misc_feature   MCS (fragment): pBluescript multiple cloning site
   6832..6984    +  CDS            aex-5 (fragment): AEX5_CAEEL - Also known as kpc-3 From Caenorhabditis elegans.
   7120..7274    +  CDS            lacZα (fragment): LacZα fragment of β-galactosidase; lacZ fragment
   7280..7331    -  misc_feature   bom (fragment): basis of mobility region from pBR322
   7350..7730    +  rep_origin     M13 ori (sequence partly withheld): M13 bacteriophage origin of replication; arrow indicates direction of (+) strand synthesis
   7806..7855    -  misc_feature   bom (fragment): basis of mobility region from pBR322
   7957..7992    -  CDS            rop (fragment): Rop protein, which maintains plasmids at low copy number; rop
   8087..8191    +  promoter       AmpR promoter: bla
   8192..9052    +  CDS            AmpR: β-lactamase; bla; confers resistance to ampicillin, carbenicillin, and related antibiotics
   9223..9811    +  rep_origin     ori: high-copy-number ColE1/pMB1/pBR322/pUC origin of replication
