[The description below was written by a language model from this plasmid's Addgene catalogue record and pLannotate feature annotations shown in this document.]
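Description:
pJH2972 is a C. elegans expression plasmid of roughly 9.9 kb, built on a pBSK (pBluescript-type) backbone and designed to express a GFP-tagged form of the FOXO transcription factor DAF-16, isoform a, specifically in body wall muscle. It is propagated in E. coli as a high-copy plasmid through a ColE1/pUC-type origin and selected with ampicillin via the β-lactamase gene and its promoter. The backbone also carries an M13/f1-type phage origin and remnants of the lac promoter/operator, lacZα and multiple cloning site regions typical of this vector family. Several other short backbone hits in the automated annotation (RSF ori, lacI, bom, rop fragments) are only partial matches.

According to the catalogue entry, the expression cassette consists of the myo-3 promoter, GFP fused to the N-terminus of the DAF-16a coding insert (about 2.55 kb, cloned between BamHI and KpnI sites that remain intact), and the unc-54 3′ UTR, a widely used worm terminator region. The feature table does not label the promoter or the 3′ UTR, but the unannotated stretch upstream of GFP is consistent with a promoter. It identifies an Aequorea-derived green fluorescent protein coding sequence, followed downstream by a segment with similarity to mouse Foxo1, which fits the conserved forkhead region of DAF-16. A short aex-5 match downstream of the insert may simply reflect worm genomic sequence flanking the 3′ UTR.

The construct is suited to making transgenic worms for tissue-specific expression or rescue experiments. Such experiments can test whether DAF-16a activity in muscle contributes to insulin-signalling-dependent developmental decisions, while the GFP tag reports expression and subcellular localisation.
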