Addgene plasmid #175285: pJH2972
Purpose: Pmyo-3 GFP::DAF-16a unc-54 3' UTR C.elegans muscle expression of isoforms a of DAF-16
Depositing lab: Mei Zhen. Depositing organization: Sinai Health System. Publication: A Caenorhabditis elegans developmental decision requires insulin signaling-mediated neuron-intestine communication. Hung WL, Wang Y, Chitturi J, Zhen M. Development. 2014 Apr;141(8):1767-79. doi: 10.1242/dev.103846. Epub 2014 Mar 26. PubMed 24671950.
Backbone
  Vector backbone: pBSK
  Backbone size w/o insert (bp): 6288
  Total vector size (bp): 9929
  Vector type: Worm Expression
Growth in bacteria
  Bacterial resistance: Ampicillin, 100 μg/mL
  Growth temperature: 37°C
  Growth strain: DH5alpha
  Copy number: High Copy
Gene/Insert
  Gene/Insert name: DAF-16a
  Species: C. elegans (nematode)
  Insert size (bp): 2550
  Entrez Gene: daf-16 (a.k.a. CELE_R13H8.1)
  Promoter: Pmyo-3
  Tag / fusion protein: GFP (N terminal on insert)
  Cloning method: Restriction Enzyme; 5′ cloning site BamHI (not destroyed); 3′ cloning site KpnI (not destroyed)
  Sequencing primers: 5′ ATGATGGAGATGCTGGTAGATCAG; 3′ GGGCAGCATATTCATTTTGATTTGTAA
Terms and licenses: Academic/Nonprofit Terms; Industry Terms: Not Available to Industry
How to cite: pJH2972 was a gift from Mei Zhen (Addgene plasmid # 175285 ; http://n2t.net/addgene:175285 ; RRID:Addgene_175285)
